Addgene plasmid #195863: pHAGE2-EF1aL-dsRed-W
Purpose: (Empty Backbone) lentiviral expression of the red fluorescent protein driven by human EF1aL promoter
Depositing lab: Darrell Kotton. Depositing organization: Boston University Medical Campus.
Backbone
  Vector backbone: pHAGE2
  Backbone manufacturer: Darrell Kotton
  Backbone size (bp): 7655
  Vector type: Lentiviral
  Promoter: EF1aL
  Tag / fusion protein: dsRed (C terminal on backbone)
Growth in bacteria
  Bacterial resistance: Ampicillin, 100 μg/mL
  Growth temperature: 37°C
  Growth strain: NEB Stable
  Copy number: High Copy
Gene/Insert
  Cloning method: Restriction Enzyme
Terms and licenses: Academic/Nonprofit Terms; Industry Terms: Not Available to Industry
Depositor comments: The pHAGE2 vector was modified as follows: cDNA encoding a variant of the red fluorescent protein adapted from Discosoma sp. (DsRed-Express; Clontech, Mountain View, CA) was amplified by PCR attaching NotI and BamH1 restriction sites to 5' and 3' ends, respectively. This amplicon was cloned into the pHAGE2 backbone in the gene expression position by ligation to NotI/BamH1 cohesive ends. Immediately upstream of the dsRed ATG start site, the Human Translation elongation factor 1A long [Ef1aL], 1185 bp was inserted by standard cloning techniques.
How to cite: pHAGE2-EF1aL-dsRed-W was a gift from Darrell Kotton (Addgene plasmid # 195863 ; http://n2t.net/addgene:195863 ; RRID:Addgene_195863)
