[The description below was written by a language model from this plasmid's Addgene catalogue record and pLannotate feature annotations shown in this document.]
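Description:
pHAGE2-EF1aL-dsRed-W is a 7,655 bp HIV-1-derived lentiviral transfer plasmid built on the pHAGE2 backbone and catalogued as an empty backbone that constitutively expresses a red fluorescent protein. It is maintained in E. coli through a high-copy ColE1/pUC-type origin and selected with ampicillin via the β-lactamase gene. The plasmid backbone also carries short remnants of lac regulatory elements, lacI, the SV40 origin and an SV40 polyadenylation signal, which appear to be cloning vestiges rather than functional parts of the payload.

The viral portion is bounded by two annotated truncated HIV-1 LTRs. Between them lie the Ψ packaging signal with an adjoining gag fragment, the Rev response element for Rev-dependent nuclear export of the genomic RNA, and the cPPT/CTS, which aids nuclear import of the reverse-transcribed genome. Short Rev and nef fragments are residual viral sequence picked up by the automated annotation. The expression cassette follows: the long form of the human EF-1α promoter (about 1.2 kb) sits immediately upstream of the start codon of DsRed-Express, a rapidly maturing, mammalian codon-optimised tetrameric Discosoma variant that was cloned between NotI and BamHI sites. A WPRE downstream, the "W" in the name, enhances transcript stability and expression.

Because the structural and enzymatic viral genes are absent, particle production requires packaging and envelope functions supplied in trans. The construct serves to mark transduced mammalian cells with stable red fluorescence. The NotI/BamHI-flanked reporter position could also allow the dsRed coding sequence to be exchanged, though the record does not describe such uses.
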