Features (pLannotate 1.2.2; 22 found; start..end, strand, type, name):
    377..634     +  LTR            5' LTR (truncated): truncated 5' long terminal repeat (LTR) from HIV-1
    681..806     +  misc_feature   HIV-1 Ψ: packaging signal of human immunodeficiency virus type 1
    790..1128    +  CDS            HIV-1 gag (fragment): gag protein from human immunodeficiency virus 1; gag
   1303..1536    +  misc_feature   RRE: The Rev response element (RRE) of HIV-1 allows for Rev-dependent mRNA export from the nucleus to the cytoplasm.
   1913..2013    +  CDS            Rev (fragment): human immunodeficiency virus 1 (HIV-1) Rev protein; rev; enhances nuclear export of unspliced and incompletely spliced viral mRNAs
   2058..2175    +  misc_feature   cPPT/CTS: central polypurine tract and central termination sequence of HIV-1
   2223..3401    +  promoter       EF-1α promoter: strong constitutive promoter for human elongation factor EF-1α
   3412..4089    +  CDS            DsRed-Express: rapidly maturing tetrameric variant of DsRed fluorescent protein (Bevis and Glick, 2002) mammalian codon-optimized
   4097..4685    +  misc_feature   WPRE: woodchuck hepatitis virus posttranscriptional regulatory element
   4680..4790    +  CDS            nef (fragment): NEF_SIVS4 - Experimental evidence at protein level: Swiss-Prot protein existence level 1. Interferes with TCR signaling from the cell membrane. Interacts with CD247/TCRZ (TCR zeta chain) and exert potent down- regulation of cell surface TCR/CD3 complexes. From Simian immunodeficiency virus (isolate F236/smH4) (SIV-sm) (Simian immunodeficiency virus sooty mangabey monkey).
   4833..5013    +  LTR            5' LTR (truncated): truncated 5' long terminal repeat (LTR) from HIV-1
   5146..5250    +  promoter       AmpR promoter: bla
   5251..6111    +  CDS            AmpR: β-lactamase; bla; confers resistance to ampicillin, carbenicillin, and related antibiotics
   6282..6870    +  rep_origin     ori: high-copy-number ColE1/pMB1/pBR322/pUC origin of replication
   7053..7107    +  CDS            lacI (fragment): lac repressor; lacI; The lac repressor binds to the lac operator to inhibit transcription in E. coli. This inhibition can be relieved by adding lactose or isopropyl-β-D-thiogalactopyranoside (IPTG).
   7113..7206    +  rep_origin     SV40 ori (fragment): SV40 origin of replication
   7231..7268    +  CDS            lacI (fragment): lac repressor; lacI; The lac repressor binds to the lac operator to inhibit transcription in E. coli. This inhibition can be relieved by adding lactose or isopropyl-β-D-thiogalactopyranoside (IPTG).
   7281..7302    +  protein_bind   CAP binding site: CAP binding activates transcription in the presence of cAMP. E. coli catabolite activator protein
   7317..7347    +  promoter       lac promoter: promoter for the E. coli lac operon
   7355..7371    +  protein_bind   lac operator: The lac repressor binds to the lac operator to inhibit transcription in E. coli. This inhibition can be relieved by adding lactose or isopropyl-β-D-thiogalactopyranoside (IPTG). lac repressor encoded by lacI
   7405..7488    +  polyA_signal   SV40 poly(A) signal (fragment): SV40 polyadenylation signal
   7655..329     +  CDS            nef (fragment) (across the origin): NEF_HV1BR - Experimental evidence at protein level: Swiss-Prot protein existence level 1. Extracellular Nef protein targets CD4(+) T-lymphocytes for apoptosis by interacting with CXCR4 surface receptors (PubMed:14990729). From Human immunodeficiency virus type 1 group M subtype B (isolate BRU/LAI) (HIV-1).
>Addgene plasmid #195863 | pHAGE2-EF1aL-dsRed-W | addgene full sequence | sequence record 383935 | Addgene NGS Result
TGGAAGGGCTAATTCACTCCCAAAGAAGACAAGATATCCTTGATCTGTGGATCTACCACACACAAGGCTA
CTTCCCTGATTAGCAGAACTACACACCAGGGCCAGGGGTCAGATATCCACTGACCTTTGGATGGTGCTAC
AAGCTAGTACCAGTTGAGCCAGATAAGGTAGAAGAGGCCAATAAAGGAGAGAACACCAGCTTGTTACACC
CTGTGAGCCTGCATGGGATGGATGACCCGGAGAGAGAAGTGTTAGAGTGGAGGTTTGACAGCCGCCTAGC
ATTTCATCACGTGGCCCGAGAGCTGCATCCGGAGTACTTCAAGAACTGCTGATATCGAGCTTGCTACAAG
GGACTTTCCGCTGGGGACTTTCCAGGGAGGCGTGGCCTGGGCGGGACTGGGGAGTGGCGAGCCCTCAGAT
CCTGCATATAAGCAGCTGCTTTTTGCCTGTACTGGGTCTCTCTGGTTAGACCAGATCTGAGCCTGGGAGC
TCTCTGGCTAACTAGGGAACCCACTGCTTAAGCCTCAATAAAGCTTGCCTTGAGTGCTTCAAGTAGTGTG
TGCCCGTCTGTTGTGTGACTCTGGTAACTAGAGATCCCTCAGACCCTTTTAGTCAGTGTGGAAAATCTCT
AGCAGTGGCGCCCGAACAGGGACTTGAAAGCGAAAGGGAAACCAGAGGAGCTCTCTCGACGCAGGACTCG
GCTTGCTGAAGCGCGCACGGCAAGAGGCGAGGGGCGGCGACTGGTGAGTACGCCAAAAATTTTGACTAGC
GGAGGCTAGAAGGAGAGAGATGGGTGCGAGAGCGTCAGTATTAAGCGGGGGAGAATTAGATCGCGATGGG
AAAAAATTCGGTTAAGGCCAGGGGGAAAGAAAAAATATAAATTAAAACATATAGTATGGGCAAGCAGGGA
GCTAGAACGATTCGCAGTTAATCCTGGCCTGTTAGAAACATCAGAAGGCTGTAGACAAATACTGGGACAG
CTACAACCATCCCTTCAGACAGGATCAGAAGAACTTAGATCATTATATAATACAGTAGCAACCCTCTATT
GTGTGCATCAAAGGATAGAGATAAAAGACACCAAGGAAGCTTTAGACAAGATAGAGGAAGAGCAAAACAA
AAGTAAGACCACCGCACAGCAAGCGGCCGGCCGCTGATCTTCAGACCTGGAGGAGGAGATATGAGGGACA
ATTGGAGAAGTGAATTATATAAATATAAAGTAGTAAAAATTGAACCATTAGGAGTAGCACCCACCAAGGC
AAAGAGAAGAGTGGTGCAGAGAGAAAAAAGAGCAGTGGGAATAGGAGCTTTGTTCCTTGGGTTCTTGGGA
GCAGCAGGAAGCACTATGGGCGCAGCGTCAATGACGCTGACGGTACAGGCCAGACAATTATTGTCTGGTA
TAGTGCAGCAGCAGAACAATTTGCTGAGGGCTATTGAGGCGCAACAGCATCTGTTGCAACTCACAGTCTG
GGGCATCAAGCAGCTCCAGGCAAGAATCCTGGCTGTGGAAAGATACCTAAAGGATCAACAGCTCCTGGGG
ATTTGGGGTTGCTCTGGAAAACTCATTTGCACCACTGCTGTGCCTTGGAATGCTAGTTGGAGTAATAAAT
CTCTGGAACAGATTTGGAATCACACGACCTGGATGGAGTGGGACAGAGAAATTAACAATTACACAAGCTT
AATACACTCCTTAATTGAAGAATCGCAAAACCAGCAAGAAAAGAATGAACAAGAATTATTGGAATTAGAT
AAATGGGCAAGTTTGTGGAATTGGTTTAACATAACAAATTGGCTGTGGTATATAAAATTATTCATAATGA
TAGTAGGAGGCTTGGTAGGTTTAAGAATAGTTTTTGCTGTACTTTCTATAGTGAATAGAGTTAGGCAGGG
ATATTCACCATTATCGTTTCAGACCCACCTCCCAACCCCGAGGGGACCCGACAGGCCCGAAGGAATAGAA
GAAGAAGGTGGAGAGAGAGACAGAGACAGATCCATTCGATTAGTGAACGGATCTCGACGGTATCGCCGAA
TTCACAAATGGCAGTATTCATCCACAATTTTAAAAGAAAAGGGGGGATTGGGGGGTACAGTGCAGGGGAA
AGAATAGTAGACATAATAGCAACAGACATACAAACTAAAGAATTACAAAAACAAATTACAAAAATTCAAA
ATTTTCGGGTTTATTACAGGGACAGCAGAGATCCAGTTTGGACTAGTCGTGAGGCTCCGGTGCCCGTCAG
TGGGCAGAGCGCACATCGCCCACAGTCCCCGAGAAGTTGGGGGGAGGGGTCGGCAATTGAACCGGTGCCT
AGAGAAGGTGGCGCGGGGTAAACTGGGAAAGTGATGTCGTGTACTGGCTCCGCCTTTTTCCCGAGGGTGG
GGGAGAACCGTATATAAGTGCAGTAGTCGCCGTGAACGTTCTTTTTCGCAACGGGTTTGCCGCCAGAACA
CAGGTAAGTGCCGTGTGTGGTTCCCGCGGGCCTGGCCTCTTTACGGGTTATGGCCCTTGCGTGCCTTGAA
TTACTTCCACCTGGCTGCAGTACGTGATTCTTGATCCCGAGCTTCGGGTTGGAAGTGGGTGGGAGAGTTC
GAGGCCTTGCGCTTAAGGAGCCCCTTCGCCTCGTGCTTGAGTTGAGGCCTGGCCTGGGCGCTGGGGCCGC
CGCGTGCGAATCTGGTGGCACCTTCGCGCCTGTCTCGCTGCTTTCGATAAGTCTCTAGCCATTTAAAATT
TTTGATGACCTGCTGCGACGCTTTTTTTCTGGCAAGATAGTCTTGTAAATGCGGGCCAAGATCTGCACAC
TGGTATTTCGGTTTTTGGGGCCGCGGGCGGCGACGGGGCCCGTGCGTCCCAGCGCACATGTTCGGCGAGG
CGGGGCCTGCGAGCGCGGCCACCGAGAATCGGACGGGGGTAGTCTCAAGCTGGCCGGCCTGCTCTGGTGC
CTGGCCTCGCGCCGCCGTGTATCGCCCCGCCCTGGGCGGCAAGGCTGGCCCGGTCGGCACCAGTTGCGTG
AGCGGAAAGATGGCCGCTTCCCGGCCCTGCTGCAGGGAGCTCAAAATGGAGGACGCGGCGCTCGGGAGAG
CGGGCGGGTGAGTCACCCACACAAAGGAAAAGGGCCTTTCCGTCCTCAGCCGTCGCTTCATGTGACTCCA
CGGAGTACCGGGCGCCGTCCAGGCACCTCGATTAGTTCTCGAGCTTTTGGAGTACGTCGTCTTTAGGTTG
GGGGGAGGGGTTTTATGCGATGGAGTTTCCCCACACTGAGTGGGTGGAGACTGAAGTTAGGCCAGCTTGG
CACTTGATGTAATTCTCCTTGGAATTTGCCCTTTTTGAGTTTGGATCTTGGTTCATTCTCAAGCCTCAGA
CAGTGGTTCAAAGTTTTTTTCTTCCATTTCAGGTGTCGTGAAGCGGCCGCCATGGCCTCCTCCGAGGACG
TCATCAAGGAGTTCATGCGCTTCAAGGTGCGCATGGAGGGCTCCGTGAACGGCCACGAGTTCGAGATCGA
GGGCGAGGGCGAGGGCCGCCCCTACGAGGGCACCCAGACCGCCAAGCTGAAGGTGACCAAGGGCGGCCCC
CTGCCCTTCGCCTGGGACATCCTGTCCCCCCAGTTCCAGTACGGCTCCAAGGTGTACGTGAAGCACCCCG
CCGACATCCCCGACTACAAGAAGCTGTCCTTCCCCGAGGGCTTCAAGTGGGAGCGCGTGATGAACTTCGA
GGACGGCGGCGTGGTGACCGTGACCCAGGACTCCTCCCTGCAGGACGGCTCCTTCATCTACAAGGTGAAG
TTCATCGGCGTGAACTTCCCCTCCGACGGCCCCGTAATGCAGAAGAAGACTATGGGCTGGGAGGCCTCCA
CCGAGCGCCTGTACCCCCGCGACGGCGTGCTGAAGGGCGAGATCCACAAGGCCCTGAAGCTGAAGGACGG
CGGCCACTACCTGGTGGAGTTCAAGTCCATCTACATGGCCAAGAAGCCCGTGCAGCTGCCCGGCTACTAC
TACGTGGACTCCAAGCTGGACATCACCTCCCACAACGAGGACTACACCATCGTGGAGCAGTACGAGCGCG
CCGAGGGCCGCCACCACCTGTTCCTGTAGGGATCCTAATCAACCTCTGGATTACAAAATTTGTGAAAGAT
TGACTGGTATTCTTAACTATGTTGCTCCTTTTACGCTATGTGGATACGCTGCTTTAATGCCTTTGTATCA
TGCTATTGCTTCCCGTATGGCTTTCATTTTCTCCTCCTTGTATAAATCCTGGTTGCTGTCTCTTTATGAG
GAGTTGTGGCCCGTTGTCAGGCAACGTGGCGTGGTGTGCACTGTGTTTGCTGACGCAACCCCCACTGGTT
GGGGCATTGCCACCACCTGTCAGCTCCTTTCCGGGACTTTCGCTTTCCCCCTCCCTATTGCCACGGCGGA
ACTCATCGCCGCCTGCCTTGCCCGCTGCTGGACAGGGGCTCGGCTGTTGGGCACTGACAATTCCGTGGTG
TTGTCGGGGAAATCATCGTCCTTTCCTTGGCTGCTCGCCTGTGTTGCCACCTGGATTCTGCGCGGGACGT
CCTTCTGCTACGTCCCTTCGGCCCTCAATCCAGCGGACCTTCCTTCCCGCGGCCTGCTGCCGGCTCTGCG
GCCTCTTCCGCGTCTTCGCCTTCGCCCTCAGACGAGTCGGATCTCCCTTTGGGCCGCCTCCCCGCCTGGT
ACCTTTAAGACCAATGACTTACAAGGCAGCTGTAGATCTTAGCCACTTTTTAAAAGAAAAGGGGGGACTG
GAAGGGCTAATTCACTCCCAACGAAGACAAGATCACCTGCAGGACAGGCGCGCCCTGCTTTTTGCTTGTA
CTGGGTCTCTCTGGTTAGACCAGATCTGAGCCTGGGAGCTCTCTGGCTAACTAGGGAACCCACTGCTTAA
GCCTCAATAAAGCTTGCCTTGAGTGCTTCAAGTAGTGTGTGCCCGTCTGTTGTGTGACTCTGGTAACTAG
AGATCCCTCAGACCCTTTTAGTCAGTGTGGAAAATCTCTAGCACCCGGGCGATTAAGGAAAGGGCTAGAT
CATTCTTGAAGACGAAAGGGCCTCGTGATACGCCTATTTTTATAGGTTAATGTCATGATAATAATGGTTT
CTTAGACGTCAGGTGGCACTTTTCGGGGAAATGTGCGCGGAACCCCTATTTGTTTATTTTTCTAAATACA
TTCAAATATGTATCCGCTCATGAGACAATAACCCTGATAAATGCTTCAATAATATTGAAAAAGGAAGAGT
ATGAGTATTCAACATTTCCGTGTCGCCCTTATTCCCTTTTTTGCGGCATTTTGCCTTCCTGTTTTTGCTC
ACCCAGAAACGCTGGTGAAAGTAAAAGATGCTGAAGATCAGTTGGGTGCACGAGTGGGTTACATCGAACT
GGATCTCAACAGCGGTAAGATCCTTGAGAGTTTTCGCCCCGAAGAACGTTTTCCAATGATGAGCACTTTT
AAAGTTCTGCTATGTGGCGCGGTATTATCCCGTGTTGACGCCGGGCAAGAGCAACTCGGTCGCCGCATAC
ACTATTCTCAGAATGACTTGGTTGAGTACTCACCAGTCACAGAAAAGCATCTTACGGATGGCATGACAGT
AAGAGAATTATGCAGTGCTGCCATAACCATGAGTGATAACACTGCGGCCAACTTACTTCTGACAACGATC
GGAGGACCGAAGGAGCTAACCGCTTTTTTGCACAACATGGGGGATCATGTAACTCGCCTTGATCGTTGGG
AACCGGAGCTGAATGAAGCCATACCAAACGACGAGCGTGACACCACGATGCCTGTAGCAATGGCAACAAC
GTTGCGCAAACTATTAACTGGCGAACTACTTACTCTAGCTTCCCGGCAACAATTAATAGACTGGATGGAG
GCGGATAAAGTTGCAGGACCACTTCTGCGCTCGGCCCTTCCGGCTGGCTGGTTTATTGCTGATAAATCTG
GAGCCGGTGAGCGTGGGTCTCGCGGTATCATTGCAGCACTGGGGCCAGATGGTAAGCCCTCCCGTATCGT
AGTTATCTACACGACGGGGAGTCAGGCAACTATGGATGAACGAAATAGACAGATCGCTGAGATAGGTGCC
TCACTGATTAAGCATTGGTAACTGTCAGACCAAGTTTACTCATATATACTTTAGATTGATTTAAAACTTC
ATTTTTAATTTAAAAGGATCTAGGTGAAGATCCTTTTTGATAATCTCATGACCAAAATCCCTTAACGTGA
GTTTTCGTTCCACTGAGCGTCAGACCCCGTAGAAAAGATCAAAGGATCTTCTTGAGATCCTTTTTTTCTG
CGCGTAATCTGCTGCTTGCAAACAAAAAAACCACCGCTACCAGCGGTGGTTTGTTTGCCGGATCAAGAGC
TACCAACTCTTTTTCCGAAGGTAACTGGCTTCAGCAGAGCGCAGATACCAAATACTGTTCTTCTAGTGTA
GCCGTAGTTAGGCCACCACTTCAAGAACTCTGTAGCACCGCCTACATACCTCGCTCTGCTAATCCTGTTA
CCAGTGGCTGCTGCCAGTGGCGATAAGTCGTGTCTTACCGGGTTGGACTCAAGACGATAGTTACCGGATA
AGGCGCAGCGGTCGGGCTGAACGGGGGGTTCGTGCACACAGCCCAGCTTGGAGCGAACGACCTACACCGA
ACTGAGATACCTACAGCGTGAGCTATGAGAAAGCGCCACGCTTCCCGAAGGGAGAAAGGCGGACAGGTAT
CCGGTAAGCGGCAGGGTCGGAACAGGAGAGCGCACGAGGGAGCTTCCAGGGGGAAACGCCTGGTATCTTT
ATAGTCCTGTCGGGTTTCGCCACCTCTGACTTGAGCGTCGATTTTTGTGATGCTCGTCAGGGGGGCGGAG
CCTATGGAAAAACGCCAGCAACGCGGCCTTTTTACGGTTCCTGGCCTTTTGCTGGCCTTTTGCTCACATG
TTCTTTCCTGCGTTATCCCCTGATTCTGTGGATAACCGTATTACCGCCTTTGAGTGAGCTGATACCGCTC
GCCGCAGCCGAACGACCGAGCGCAGCGAGTCAGTGAGCGAGGAAGCGGAAGAGCGCCCAATACGCAAACC
GCCTCTCCCCGCGCGTTGGCCGATTCATTAATGCAGCAAGCTCATGGCTGACTAATTTTTTTTATTTATG
CAGAGGCCGAGGCCGCCTCGGCCTCTGAGCTATTCCAGAAGTAGTGAGGAGGCTTTTTTGGAGGCCTAGG
CTTTTGCAAAAAGCTCCCCGTGGCACGACAGGTTTCCCGACTGGAAAGCGGGCAGTGAGCGCAACGCAAT
TAATGTGAGTTAGCTCACTCATTAGGCACCCCAGGCTTTACACTTTATGCTTCCGGCTCGTATGTTGTGT
GGAATTGTGAGCGGATAACAATTTCACACAGGAAACAGCTATGACATGATTACGAATTTCACAAATAAAG
CATTTTTTTCACTGCATTCTAGTTGTGGTTTGTCCAAACTCATCAATGTATCTTATCATGTCTGGATCAA
CTGGATAACTCAAGCTAACCAAAATCATCCCAAACTTCCCACCCCATACCCTATTACCACTGCCAATTAC
CTGTGGTTTCATTTACTCTAAACCTGTGATTCCTCTGAATTATTTTCATTTTAAAGAAATTGTATTTGTT
AAATATGTACTACAAACTTAGTAGT
